Addgene plasmid #196779: pGG-PIP41
Purpose: Contains WRKY33 promoter
Depositing lab: Marc Somssich. Depositing organization: University of Melbourne. Publication: Resolving spatially distinct phytohormone response zones in Arabidopsis thaliana roots colonized by Fusarium oxysporum. Calabria J, Wang L, Rast-Somssich MI, Chen HW, Watt M, Persson S, Andersen TG, Idnurm A, Somssich M. J Exp Bot. 2025 Jan 17:erae516. doi: 10.1093/jxb/erae516. PubMed 39823275.
Backbone
  Vector backbone: pGGA000
  Total vector size (bp): 4351
  Vector type: GreenGate (GG) Entry Vector
Growth in bacteria
  Bacterial resistance: Ampicillin, 100 μg/mL
  Growth temperature: 37°C
  Growth strain: DH5alpha
  Copy number: High Copy
Gene/Insert
  Gene/Insert name: WRKY DNA-BINDING PROTEIN 33 (alt names: WRKY33; AT4G23810)
  Species: A. thaliana (mustard weed)
  Insert size (bp): 1665
  Entrez Gene: WRKY33 (a.k.a. AT2G38470, ATWRKY33, T19C21.4, T19C21_4, WRKY DNA-BINDING PROTEIN 33, WRKY DNA-binding protein 33)
Terms and licenses: Academic/Nonprofit Terms; Industry Terms: Not Available to Industry
Depositor comments: Please visit https://doi.org/10.1101/2022.12.20.521292 for bioRxiv preprint.
How to cite: pGG-PIP41 was a gift from Marc Somssich (Addgene plasmid # 196779 ; http://n2t.net/addgene:196779 ; RRID:Addgene_196779)
