[The description below was written by a language model from this plasmid's Addgene catalogue record and pLannotate feature annotations shown in this document.]
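Description:
pGG-PIP41 is a GreenGate entry vector built on the pGGA000 backbone, with a total size of 4,351 bp. In the GreenGate modular cloning system, the A-position entry module conventionally supplies the promoter that is combined with other modules by Golden Gate (type IIS restriction) assembly into a plant transformation vector. This matches the recorded purpose of the plasmid, which is to carry the WRKY33 promoter. It is propagated in E. coli as a high-copy plasmid through a ColE1/pUC-type origin of replication. Selection is with ampicillin, conferred by a β-lactamase gene under its own bla promoter.

The insert is a 1,665 bp fragment from Arabidopsis thaliana listed under WRKY DNA-BINDING PROTEIN 33. The record is inconsistent about the locus: the alternative names give AT4G23810, while the linked gene entry gives AT2G38470. The automated feature table does not annotate the plant promoter itself. However, an unannotated stretch between the SP6 and T7 phage promoters is roughly the right size to hold the insert. The other annotated features are cloning-vector remnants, namely a CAP binding site, the lac promoter and operator, and fragments of lacI, lacZα, bom and rop. None of these has a function in plants.

No reporter, coding sequence, terminator or plant selection marker is present, so the plasmid is a building block rather than a finished expression construct. The associated publication examines spatially distinct phytohormone response zones in Arabidopsis roots colonized by Fusarium oxysporum. This suggests the module is used to assemble WRKY33 promoter-driven reporter constructs, although the record does not state the final assemblies.
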