Features (pLannotate 1.2.2; 12 found; start..end, strand, type, name):
     96..200     +  promoter       AmpR promoter: bla
    201..1061    +  CDS            AmpR: β-lactamase; bla; confers resistance to ampicillin, carbenicillin, and related antibiotics
   1232..1820    +  rep_origin     ori: high-copy-number ColE1/pMB1/pBR322/pUC origin of replication
   2003..2095    +  CDS            lacI (fragment): lac repressor; lacI; The lac repressor binds to the lac operator to inhibit transcription in E. coli. This inhibition can be relieved by adding lactose or isopropyl-β-D-thiogalactopyranoside (IPTG).
   2108..2129    +  protein_bind   CAP binding site: CAP binding activates transcription in the presence of cAMP. E. coli catabolite activator protein
   2144..2174    +  promoter       lac promoter: promoter for the E. coli lac operon
   2182..2198    +  protein_bind   lac operator: The lac repressor binds to the lac operator to inhibit transcription in E. coli. This inhibition can be relieved by adding lactose or isopropyl-β-D-thiogalactopyranoside (IPTG). lac repressor encoded by lacI
   2212..2230    +  promoter       SP6 promoter: promoter for bacteriophage SP6 RNA polymerase
   3938..3956    -  promoter       T7 promoter: promoter for bacteriophage T7 RNA polymerase
   3958..4110    +  CDS            lacZα (fragment): LacZα fragment of β-galactosidase; lacZ fragment
   4116..4215    -  misc_feature   bom (fragment): basis of mobility region from pBR322
   4317..1       -  CDS            rop (fragment) (across the origin): Rop protein, which maintains plasmids at low copy number; rop
>Addgene plasmid #196779 | pGG-PIP41 | addgene full sequence | sequence record 396304 | Addgene NGS Result
GACGAAAGGGCCTCGTGATACGCCTATTTTTATAGGTTAATGTCATGATAATAATGGTTTCTTAGACGTC
AGGTGGCACTTTTCGGGGAAATGTGCGCGGAACCCCTATTTGTTTATTTTTCTAAATACATTCAAATATG
TATCCGCTCATGAGACAATAACCCTGATAAATGCTTCAATAATATTGAAAAAGGAAGAGTATGAGTATTC
AACATTTCCGTGTCGCCCTTATTCCCTTTTTTGCGGCATTTTGCCTTCCTGTTTTTGCTCACCCAGAAAC
GCTGGTGAAAGTAAAAGATGCTGAAGATCAGTTGGGTGCACGAGTGGGTTACATCGAACTGGATCTCAAC
AGCGGTAAGATCCTTGAGAGTTTTCGCCCCGAAGAACGTTTTCCAATGATGAGCACTTTTAAAGTTCTGC
TATGTGGCGCGGTATTATCCCGTATTGACGCCGGGCAAGAGCAACTCGGTCGCCGCATACACTATTCTCA
GAATGACTTGGTTGAGTACTCACCAGTCACAGAAAAGCATCTTACGGATGGCATGACAGTAAGAGAATTA
TGCAGTGCTGCCATAACCATGAGTGATAACACTGCGGCCAACTTACTTCTGACAACGATCGGAGGACCGA
AGGAGCTAACCGCTTTTTTGCACAACATGGGGGATCATGTAACTCGCCTTGATCGTTGGGAACCGGAGCT
GAATGAAGCCATACCAAACGACGAGCGTGACACCACGATGCCTGTAGCAATGGCAACAACGTTGCGCAAA
CTATTAACTGGCGAACTACTTACTCTAGCTTCCCGGCAACAATTAATAGACTGGATGGAGGCGGATAAAG
TTGCAGGACCACTTCTGCGCTCGGCCCTTCCGGCTGGCTGGTTTATTGCTGATAAATCTGGAGCCGGTGA
GCGTGGCTCTCGAGGTATCATTGCAGCACTGGGGCCAGATGGTAAGCCCTCCCGTATCGTAGTTATCTAC
ACGACGGGGAGTCAGGCAACTATGGATGAACGAAATAGACAGATCGCTGAGATAGGTGCCTCACTGATTA
AGCATTGGTAACTGTCAGACCAAGTTTACTCATATATACTTTAGATTGATTTAAAACTTCATTTTTAATT
TAAAAGGATCTAGGTGAAGATCCTTTTTGATAATCTCATGACCAAAATCCCTTAACGTGAGTTTTCGTTC
CACTGAGCGTCAGACCCCGTAGAAAAGATCAAAGGATCTTCTTGAGATCCTTTTTTTCTGCGCGTAATCT
GCTGCTTGCAAACAAAAAAACCACCGCTACCAGCGGTGGTTTGTTTGCCGGATCAAGAGCTACCAACTCT
TTTTCCGAAGGTAACTGGCTTCAGCAGAGCGCAGATACCAAATACTGTTCTTCTAGTGTAGCCGTAGTTA
GGCCACCACTTCAAGAACTCTGTAGCACCGCCTACATACCTCGCTCTGCTAATCCTGTTACCAGTGGCTG
CTGCCAGTGGCGATAAGTCGTGTCTTACCGGGTTGGACTCAAGACGATAGTTACCGGATAAGGCGCAGCG
GTCGGGCTGAACGGGGGGTTCGTGCACACAGCCCAGCTTGGAGCGAACGACCTACACCGAACTGAGATAC
CTACAGCGTGAGCTATGAGAAAGCGCCACGCTTCCCGAAGGGAGAAAGGCGGACAGGTATCCGGTAAGCG
GCAGGGTCGGAACAGGAGAGCGCACGAGGGAGCTTCCAGGGGGAAACGCCTGGTATCTTTATAGTCCTGT
CGGGTTTCGCCACCTCTGACTTGAGCGTCGATTTTTGTGATGCTCGTCAGGGGGGCGGAGCCTATGGAAA
AACGCCAGCAACGCGGCCTTTTTACGGTTCCTGGCCTTTTGCTGGCCTTTTGCTCACATGTTCTTTCCTG
CGTTATCCCCTGATTCTGTGGATAACCGTATTACCGCCTTTGAGTGAGCTGATACCGCTCGCCGCAGCCG
AACGACCGAGCGCAGCGAGTCAGTGAGCGAGGAAGCGGAAGAGCGCCCAATACGCAAACCGCCTCTCCCC
GCGCGTTGGCCGATTCATTAATGCAGCTGGCACGACAGGTTTCCCGACTGGAAAGCGGGCAGTGAGCGCA
ACGCAATTAATGTGAGTTAGCTCACTCATTAGGCACCCCAGGCTTTACACTTTATGCTTCCGGCTCGTAT
GTTGTGTGGAATTGTGAGCGGATAACAATTTCACACGAGCTATTTAGGTGACACTATAGAAGTGAAGCTT
GGTCTCAACCTCGCTGCTTTTTCGAGATAGATAGATTGCTTGAAACTTGAAAGCAAGACTAGGAAATATC
TCACTTTCTTGTGCCAATGATGATTTTTTTTAACTATTAATGATTCTGGAAGCAACTCTTGCCACGTCTG
TTTTACGTGTTAGCTGTAGAGATACCGACGTGTATTAAAGCAAGAGGCTATTTTACTTTGGGCCTTTTGG
GCTTTTGGGCTGAAGAAAGAAACTGTCATCGGATCAACAAACACTGCATAGTTTGCAACTTGCACGGCAA
AGCGACACAAAATCCATGACGTTTAATTTAGGTTCCACGTGAAGAACCATACCACATATCGTGCAATAAG
AAACTGATCACTTTTATATACCTAAACGATTTACAATTTACACTACTATGCTTGACACGATATGTAATTT
TTTTTTTTTTGCCAAAGGGTGTTGTTATTGATATTAAACATTGTACAATACAACGTACATAGACTGTTTA
TATAAAACAAGGACGTCTAGATAAAAAAAGCAAATAACAAATATTACAAGACTAGTTAAGGAAACAACAA
ACTGAGTAAGGTTTTATGTACAAAACAGAGACGACTACCAAAGAAGAGGGCCAGACGTGGTAGCAGTGAT
GGAAGACAAACATCCTGACATCTCAATAAGAACATTTATGGCTACTTCAAATACATATATACACAATATG
TAATTCTCTTATTACATTTATGGCTACTTCAAATACATATATACAAAAAAAAAAGGCCTACCTTCGACAG
AAGTTATACCAATTTATTGATCGGAAGCTACAAAATGTTATCTAGGGTCAATTTGTAGCCTATCTCTATA
TCAAAACCGATACGGATACAAAATAGTTTGATAATCATAGAATTTAACATTCTAATAAATATTTGTTTCT
AGTATTCTTTAAATGAATAATCTTGTGTTCAATTAGTCTATTCATAGTAGAATTAAGTCTCCTAAAAAAT
AGATTGAAACCAAAAACAGCCGCACATGGATTTAATATCGACTTTAGTTAGGAGGTTTTGCTAAAAATAG
TAAAATACTCACAAACTCACTTCTAAATACTAATCTTTTACACTCATGTCATGTGCTTTAAAGATATGAG
AGAACCTTTCCTAGTACACCTACAGTCAAAATTTTCAAGATTCCGAAATTTTCTAGGTTTTTTGAGCAAG
AGCCAAGAATCCCAAATGTTTGAATTTGTATTTTTGATCCAAAAATACTACAACATCGTATAAAGAATAA
ATCATACGTGTCAGAACGAGACATATGAAGATGATGAAAGCATTGAGCCGCCCCTCAAAAAATCCGTTCA
ACGTTTGAGAGTCAAGGCCACAAGGTCTGACCAATCTATCTCTTCTCCTTCTTCTTCTAATCATATTTTC
AACGGTCAAACTTTTTATCACCTTCTCAGAAACTACTCTTCTTCATATGTGACCCTAAAAATAAAAACGA
ACAATTAAACAAAATTTTAAAATAATATAATATTCACCAATCAGACGTGCAATATGTTTTATATATTCAG
ACATAACCAACAAATATACAGAAACAAGAAGAAGAACAAGAACCATCACTTCTCTCATTTTCTTCTTCTC
CAAGCCCCCCTCCTTTCTATATATATCTGAAATTGGTCTTTTATAAAACAAACTTCCATTTTTCGTAACA
TGAGACCGAATTCTCGCCCTATAGTGAGTCGTATTACCTGGCCGTCGTTTTACAACGTCGTGACTGGGAA
AACCCTGGCGTTACCCAACTTAATCGCCTTGCAGCACATCCCCCTTTCGCCAGCTGGCGTAATAGCGAAG
AGGCCCGCACCGATCGCCCTTCCCAACAGTTGCGCAGCCTGAATGGCGAATGGCGCCTGATGCGGTATTT
TCTCCTTACGCATCTGTGCGGTATTTCACACCGCATATGGTGCACTCTCAGTACAATCTGCTCTGATGCC
GCATAGTTAAGCCAGCCCCGACACCCGCCAACACCCGCTGACGCGCCCTGACGGGCTTGTCTGCTCCCGG
CATCCGCTTACAGACAAGCTGTGACCGTCTCCGGGAGCTGCATGTGTCAGAGGTTTTCACCGTCATCACC
GAAACGCGCGA
